Addgene plasmid #200116: pcDNA3.1-LTK-V5/HIS
Purpose: Expression of human LTK receptor tyrosine kinase in mammalian cells
Depositing lab: Pavel Krejčí. Depositing organization: Masaryk University. Publication: One reporter for in-cell activity profiling of majority of protein kinase oncogenes. Gudernova I, Foldynova-Trantirkova S, Ghannamova BE, Fafilek B, Varecha M, Balek L, Hruba E, Jonatova L, Jelinkova I, Kunova Bosakova M, Trantirek L, Mayer J, Krejci P. Elife. 2017 Feb 15;6. pii: e21536. doi: 10.7554/eLife.21536. PubMed 28199182.
Backbone
  Vector backbone: pcDNA3.1-V5/His
  Backbone manufacturer: Invitrogen
  Vector type: Mammalian Expression
Growth in bacteria
  Bacterial resistance: Ampicillin, 100 μg/mL
  Growth temperature: 37°C
  Growth strain: DH5alpha
  Copy number: High Copy
Gene/Insert
  Gene/Insert name: human LTK receptor tyrosine kinase
  Species: H. sapiens (human)
  Entrez Gene: LTK (a.k.a. TYK1)
  Promoter: CMV
  Tag / fusion protein: V5/His (C terminal on backbone)
  Cloning method: TOPO Cloning
Terms and licenses: Academic/Nonprofit Terms; Industry Terms: Not Available to Industry
How to cite: pcDNA3.1-LTK-V5/HIS was a gift from Pavel Krejčí (Addgene plasmid # 200116 ; http://n2t.net/addgene:200116 ; RRID:Addgene_200116)
