[The description below was written by a language model from this plasmid's Addgene catalogue record and pLannotate feature annotations shown in this document.]
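Description:
pcDNA3.1-LTK-V5/HIS is a mammalian expression plasmid of about 8.1 kb built on the Invitrogen pcDNA3.1-V5/His backbone, into which the human LTK (leukocyte tyrosine kinase, also known as TYK1) receptor tyrosine kinase coding sequence was inserted by TOPO cloning. In bacteria it is maintained at high copy through a ColE1/pUC-type origin and selected with ampicillin via the β-lactamase gene and its own promoter. An f1 origin is also present, allowing single-stranded DNA production.

The LTK open reading frame sits downstream of the human cytomegalovirus immediate-early enhancer and promoter, which drive strong constitutive transcription in mammalian cells, and is followed by the bovine growth hormone polyadenylation signal. A T7 promoter lies between the CMV promoter and the insert and can serve for in vitro transcription or as a sequencing primer site. The insert is joined at its C terminus to backbone-encoded tags. The V5 epitope is annotated just after the LTK coding region, and the catalogue lists a V5/His fusion, although the polyhistidine segment is not separately called in the feature table. These tags allow antibody detection and, for the His tag, metal-affinity purification. A separate cassette with the SV40 early promoter, the neomycin phosphotransferase gene and the SV40 poly(A) signal permits G418 selection of stably transfected cells. Short annotations such as the HIV-1 LTR, ble, lacI and bom fragments appear to be partial matches to backbone sequence rather than functional elements.

The stated purpose is expression of human LTK in mammalian cells, and the associated publication concerns in-cell reporter profiling of the activity of protein kinase oncogenes.
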