Features (pLannotate 1.2.2; 21 found; start..end, strand, type, name):
     28..80      -  misc_feature   bom (fragment): basis of mobility region from pBR322
    235..614     +  enhancer       CMV enhancer: human cytomegalovirus immediate early enhancer
    615..818     +  promoter       CMV promoter: human cytomegalovirus (CMV) immediate early promoter
    814..847     +  LTR            5' LTR (truncated) (fragment): truncated 5' long terminal repeat (LTR) from HIV-1
    863..881     +  promoter       T7 promoter: promoter for bacteriophage T7 RNA polymerase
    930..3521    +  CDS            LTK: LTK_HUMAN - Also known as TYK1. Experimental evidence at protein level: Swiss-Prot protein existence level 1. Receptor with a tyrosine-protein kinase activity. The exact function of this protein is not known. Studies with chimeric proteins (replacing its extracellular region with that of several known growth factor receptors, such as EGFR and CSFIR) demonstrate its ability to promote growth and specifically neurite outgrowth, and cell survival. Signaling appears to involve the PI3 kinase pathway. Involved in regulation of the secretory pathway involving endoplasmic reticulum (ER) export sites
   3558..3599    +  CDS            V5 tag: epitope tag from simian virus 5
   3655..3879    +  polyA_signal   bGH poly(A) signal: bovine growth hormone polyadenylation signal
   3883..3904    +  promoter       SV40 promoter (fragment): SV40 enhancer and early promoter
   3925..4353    +  rep_origin     f1 ori (sequence partly withheld): f1 bacteriophage origin of replication; arrow indicates direction of (+) strand synthesis
   4367..4696    +  promoter       SV40 promoter: SV40 enhancer and early promoter
   4763..5554    +  CDS            neo: KKA2_KLEPN - Also known as kan, nptII. Experimental evidence at protein level: Swiss-Prot protein existence level 1. Resistance to kanamycin, neomycin, paromomycin, ribostamycin, butirosin and gentamicin B. From Klebsiella pneumoniae.
   5580..5738    +  CDS            ble (fragment): BLE_KLEPN - Experimental evidence at protein level: Swiss-Prot protein existence level 1. Binding protein with a strong affinity to the bleomycin family of antibiotics. Binds to CL990; an antimitotic-antibiotic compound. From Klebsiella pneumoniae.
   5733..5854    +  polyA_signal   SV40 poly(A) signal: SV40 polyadenylation signal
   5927..5943    -  protein_bind   lac operator: The lac repressor binds to the lac operator to inhibit transcription in E. coli. This inhibition can be relieved by adding lactose or isopropyl-β-D-thiogalactopyranoside (IPTG). lac repressor encoded by lacI
   5951..5981    -  promoter       lac promoter: promoter for the E. coli lac operon
   5996..6017    -  protein_bind   CAP binding site: CAP binding activates transcription in the presence of cAMP. E. coli catabolite activator protein
   6030..6122    -  CDS            lacI (fragment): lac repressor; lacI; The lac repressor binds to the lac operator to inhibit transcription in E. coli. This inhibition can be relieved by adding lactose or isopropyl-β-D-thiogalactopyranoside (IPTG).
   6305..6893    -  rep_origin     ori: high-copy-number ColE1/pMB1/pBR322/pUC origin of replication
   7064..7924    -  CDS            AmpR: β-lactamase; bla; confers resistance to ampicillin, carbenicillin, and related antibiotics
   7925..8029    -  promoter       AmpR promoter: bla
>Addgene plasmid #200116 | pcDNA3.1-LTK-V5/HIS | addgene full sequence | sequence record 393565 | Addgene NGS Result
GACGGATCGGGAGATCTCCCGATCCCCTATGGTGCACTCTCAGTACAATCTGCTCTGATGCCGCATAGTT
AAGCCAGTATCTGCTCCCTGCTTGTGTGTTGGAGGTCGCTGAGTAGTGCGCGAGCAAAATTTAAGCTACA
ACAAGGCAAGGCTTGACCGACAATTGCATGAAGAATCTGCTTAGGGTTAGGCGTTTTGCGCTGCTTCGCG
ATGTACGGGCCAGATATACGCGTTGACATTGATTATTGACTAGTTATTAATAGTAATCAATTACGGGGTC
ATTAGTTCATAGCCCATATATGGAGTTCCGCGTTACATAACTTACGGTAAATGGCCCGCCTGGCTGACCG
CCCAACGACCCCCGCCCATTGACGTCAATAATGACGTATGTTCCCATAGTAACGCCAATAGGGACTTTCC
ATTGACGTCAATGGGTGGAGTATTTACGGTAAACTGCCCACTTGGCAGTACATCAAGTGTATCATATGCC
AAGTACGCCCCCTATTGACGTCAATGACGGTAAATGGCCCGCCTGGCATTATGCCCAGTACATGACCTTA
TGGGACTTTCCTACTTGGCAGTACATCTACGTATTAGTCATCGCTATTACCATGGTGATGCGGTTTTGGC
AGTACATCAATGGGCGTGGATAGCGGTTTGACTCACGGGGATTTCCAAGTCTCCACCCCATTGACGTCAA
TGGGAGTTTGTTTTGGCACCAAAATCAACGGGACTTTCCAAAATGTCGTAACAACTCCGCCCCATTGACG
CAAATGGGCGGTAGGCGTGTACGGTGGGAGGTCTATATAAGCAGAGCTCTCTGGCTAACTAGAGAACCCA
CTGCTTACTGGCTTATCGAAATTAATACGACTCACTATAGGGAGACCCAAGCTGGCTAGTTAAGCTTGGT
ACCGAGCTCGGATCCCACCATGGGCTGCTGGGGACAGCTGCTGGTGTGGTTCGGAGCCGCGGGCGCCATT
CTCTGCTCTAGCCCGGGGTCCCAGGAGACTTTTCTGCGGTCCTCGCCCCTGCCGCTGGCAAGTCCCAGCC
CCCGGGACCCGAAAGTCAGCGCCCCGCCTAGTATCTTGGAGCCAGCCTCCCCGCTGAATTCTCCGGGCAC
CGAGGGGTCTTGGCTGTTTTCTACCTGCGGGGCCAGCGGCCGGCATGGGCCCACACAGACACAATGTGAC
GGGGCGTACGCGGGGACCAGCGTGGTGGTGACCGTGGGGGCCGCCGGGCAGCTGAGAGGCGTGCAGCTGT
GGCGCGTGCCGGGCCCTGGCCAGTATCTGATCTCAGCCTACGGAGCCGCGGGCGGCAAAGGCGCCAAGAA
CCACCTGTCGCGGGCGCATGGCGTCTTCGTCTCAGCAATCTTCTCCCTCGGTCTCGGGGAGTCGCTGTAC
ATCCTGGTGGGGCAGCAGGGAGAGGACGCCTGTCCCGGAGGTAGCCCGGAGAGCCAGCTCGTCTGCCTCG
GGGAGTCTCGAGCCGTTGAAGAGCACGCGGCGATGGATGGGAGCGAAGGGGTCCCGGGGTCGCGGCGCTG
GGCGGGAGGTGGCGGGGGTGGCGGGGGCGCCACCTACGTTTTCCGGGTGCGCGCTGGCGAGCTGGAACCG
TTGCTGGTGGCGGCCGGAGGCGGCGGTCGGGCCTACCTGAGGCCGCGGGACCGAGGCCGGACTCAGGCCT
CCCCCGAGAAACTGGAGAACCGCTCGGAGGCGCCCGGGAGCGGCGGGAGAGGCGGGGCGGCAGGTGGTGG
GGGCGGCTGGACGTCGCGGGCTCCCTCTCCGCAGGCCGGCCGCTCACTGCAGGAGGGGGCGGAGGGCGGC
CAGGGCTGCTCCGAGGCTTGGGCGACCCTTGGCTGGGCCGCGGCCGGCGGCTTCGGGGGCGGCGGCGGGG
CCTGCACTGCGGGCGGAGGCGGCGGCGGCTACAGGGGGGGCGACGCTTCAGAGACTGACAACCTCTGGGC
TGATGGGGAAGATGGAGTATCCTTCATACACCCCAGCAGCGAGCTCTTCCTGCAGCCTCTGGCAGTCACC
GAGAACCACGGAGAGGTAGAGATCCGAAGGCACCTCAACTGCAGTCACTGCCCTTTGAGAGACTGCCAAT
GGCAGGCAGAGCTCCAGCTGGCTGAATGCCTGTGCCCAGAAGGCATGGAGCTAGCTGTGGATAACGTCAC
CTGCATGGACCTGCACAAGCCCCCAGGCCCTCTGGTTCTGATGGTGGCTGTGGTGGCAACCTCAACACTG
AGCCTCCTTATGGTGTGTGGGGTCCTGATTCTGGTGAAGCAGAAGAAGTGGCAGGGCCTGCAGGAGATGA
GGCTGCCGAGCCCTGAGCTTGAGCTGAGCAAGCTTCGAACCTCTGCCATCAGGACAGCCCCCAATCCCTA
TTATTGCCAGGTGGGGCTTGGCCCGGCCCAGTCCTGGCCTCTGCCACCAGGTGTCACCGAGGTTTCCCCA
GCCAATGTTACTCTGCTCAGAGCCCTGGGCCATGGTGCCTTTGGGGAGGTGTATGAGGGACTGGTAATTG
GCCTTCCTGGGGACTCCAGTCCCCTGCAGGTAGCTATCAAGACCCTGCCAGAACTCTGCTCGCCTCAGGA
TGAGCTGGATTTCCTCATGGAGGCCCTCATCATCAGCAAGTTTCGCCATCAGAACATTGTGCGGTGTGTG
GGGCTCAGCCTCAGGGCCACCCCTCGCCTCATTCTGCTGGAACTGATGTCTGGAGGGGACATGAAGAGTT
TCCTGAGGCACAGTCGGCCACACCTGGGCCAGCCATCACCTCTGGTCATGCGGGACCTGCTGCAACTGGC
CCAGGACATAGCCCAGGGCTGCCACTACCTGGAGGAAAATCACTTCATCCACAGGGATATTGCCGCCCGG
AACTGCCTGCTGAGCTGCGCTGGACCCAGCCGAGTGGCCAAGATTGGGGACTTTGGGATGGCACGAGATA
TCTACCGGGCCAGTTATTACCGCAGGGGGGACCGGGCCTTGCTCCCAGTCAAGTGGATGCCCCCAGAGGC
CTTCCTGGAGGGCATCTTCACATCCAAGACAGATTCCTGGTCTTTTGGGGTGCTGCTCTGGGAGATCTTC
TCACTGGGCTACATGCCCTATCCTGGGCGCACCAACCAGGAGGTGCTGGACTTCGTCGTTGGAGGAGGCC
GGATGGACCCTCCTAGGGGCTGCCCAGGGCCTGTGTACCGCATCATGACCCAGTGTTGGCAGCACGAGCC
TGAGCTCCGCCCTAGCTTTGCCAGCATCTTGGAGCGTCTGCAGTACTGCACTCAGGACCCGGATGTGCTG
AATTCACTCCTGCCAATGGAGCTGGGGCCCACCCCAGAGGAGGAAGGGACTTCTGGGCTGGGGAACAGAT
CTTTGGAGTGCCTAAGACCCCCACAGCCCCAGGAACTGAGTCCAGAGAAGTTGAAAAGCTGGGGAGGTAG
CCCTCTTGGCCCCTGGCTGTCCTCTGGCCTCAAGCCCCTCAAATCCAGGGGCCTCCAACCTCAGAACCTT
TGGAATCCCACTTATCGCTCCGGCGGCCGCTCGAGTCTAGAGGGCCCGCGGTTCGAAGGTAAGCCTATCC
CTAACCCTCTCCTCGGTCTCGATTCTACGCGTACCGGTCATCATCACCATCACCATTGAGTTTAAACCCG
CTGATCAGCCTCGACTGTGCCTTCTAGTTGCCAGCCATCTGTTGTTTGCCCCTCCCCCGTGCCTTCCTTG
ACCCTGGAAGGTGCCACTCCCACTGTCCTTTCCTAATAAAATGAGGAAATTGCATCGCATTGTCTGAGTA
GGTGTCATTCTATTCTGGGGGGTGGGGTGGGGCAGGACAGCAAGGGGGAGGATTGGGAAGACAATAGCAG
GCATGCTGGGGATGCGGTGGGCTCTATGGCTTCTGAGGCGGAAAGAACCAGCTGGGGCTCTAGGGGGTAT
CCCC
[124 nt withheld, positions 3925-4048]
C
[91 nt withheld, positions 4050-4140]
A
[49 nt withheld, positions 4142-4190]
CCTTTGACGTTGGAGTCCACGTTCTTT
[37 nt withheld, positions 4218-4254]
ACCCTATCTCGGTCTATTCTTTTGATTTATAAGGGATTTTGCCGATTTCGGCCTATTGGTTAAAAAATGA
GCTGATTTAACAAAAATTTAACGCGAATTAATTCTGTGGAATGTGTGTCAGTTAGGGTGTGGAAAGTCCC
CAGGCTCCCCAGCAGGCAGAAGTATGCAAAGCATGCATCTCAATTAGTCAGCAACCAGGTGTGGAAAGTC
CCCAGGCTCCCCAGCAGGCAGAAGTATGCAAAGCATGCATCTCAATTAGTCAGCAACCATAGTCCCGCCC
CTAACTCCGCCCATCCCGCCCCTAACTCCGCCCAGTTCCGCCCATTCTCCGCCCCATGGCTGACTAATTT
TTTTTATTTATGCAGAGGCCGAGGCCGCCTCTGCCTCTGAGCTATTCCAGAAGTAGTGAGGAGGCTTTTT
TGGAGGCCTAGGCTTTTGCAAAAAGCTCCCGGGAGCTTGTATATCCATTTTCGGATCTGATCAAGAGACA
GGATGAGGATCGTTTCGCATGATTGAACAAGATGGATTGCACGCAGGTTCTCCGGCCGCTTGGGTGGAGA
GGCTATTCGGCTATGACTGGGCACAACAGACAATCGGCTGCTCTGATGCCGCCGTGTTCCGGCTGTCAGC
GCAGGGGCGCCCGGTTCTTTTTGTCAAGACCGACCTGTCCGGTGCCCTGAATGAACTGCAGGACGAGGCA
GCGCGGCTATCGTGGCTGGCCACGACGGGCGTTCCTTGCGCAGCTGTGCTCGACGTTGTCACTGAAGCGG
GAAGGGACTGGCTGCTATTGGGCGAAGTGCCGGGGCAGGATCTCCTGTCATCTCACCTTGCTCCTGCCGA
GAAAGTATCCATCATGGCTGATGCAATGCGGCGGCTGCATACGCTTGATCCGGCTACCTGCCCATTCGAC
CACCAAGCGAAACATCGCATCGAGCGAGCACGTACTCGGATGGAAGCCGGTCTTGTCGATCAGGATGATC
TGGACGAAGAGCATCAGGGGCTCGCGCCAGCCGAACTGTTCGCCAGGCTCAAGGCGCGCATGCCCGACGG
CGAGGATCTCGTCGTGACCCATGGCGATGCCTGCTTGCCGAATATCATGGTGGAAAATGGCCGCTTTTCT
GGATTCATCGACTGTGGCCGGCTGGGTGTGGCGGACCGCTATCAGGACATAGCGTTGGCTACCCGTGATA
TTGCTGAAGAGCTTGGCGGCGAATGGGCTGACCGCTTCCTCGTGCTTTACGGTATCGCCGCTCCCGATTC
GCAGCGCATCGCCTTCTATCGCCTTCTTGACGAGTTCTTCTGAGCGGGACTCTGGGGTTCGCGAAATGAC
CGACCAAGCGACGCCCAACCTGCCATCACGAGATTTCGATTCCACCGCCGCCTTCTATGAAAGGTTGGGC
TTCGGAATCGTTTTCCGGGACGCCGGCTGGATGATCCTCCAGCGCGGGGATCTCATGCTGGAGTTCTTCG
CCCACCCCAACTTGTTTATTGCAGCTTATAATGGTTACAAATAAAGCAATAGCATCACAAATTTCACAAA
TAAAGCATTTTTTTCACTGCATTCTAGTTGTGGTTTGTCCAAACTCATCAATGTATCTTATCATGTCTGT
ATACCGTCGACCTCTAGCTAGAGCTTGGCGTAATCATGGTCATAGCTGTTTCCTGTGTGAAATTGTTATC
CGCTCACAATTCCACACAACATACGAGCCGGAAGCATAAAGTGTAAAGCCTGGGGTGCCTAATGAGTGAG
CTAACTCACATTAATTGCGTTGCGCTCACTGCCCGCTTTCCAGTCGGGAAACCTGTCGTGCCAGCTGCAT
TAATGAATCGGCCAACGCGCGGGGAGAGGCGGTTTGCGTATTGGGCGCTCTTCCGCTTCCTCGCTCACTG
ACTCGCTGCGCTCGGTCGTTCGGCTGCGGCGAGCGGTATCAGCTCACTCAAAGGCGGTAATACGGTTATC
CACAGAATCAGGGGATAACGCAGGAAAGAACATGTGAGCAAAAGGCCAGCAAAAGGCCAGGAACCGTAAA
AAGGCCGCGTTGCTGGCGTTTTTCCATAGGCTCCGCCCCCCTGACGAGCATCACAAAAATCGACGCTCAA
GTCAGAGGTGGCGAAACCCGACAGGACTATAAAGATACCAGGCGTTTCCCCCTGGAAGCTCCCTCGTGCG
CTCTCCTGTTCCGACCCTGCCGCTTACCGGATACCTGTCCGCCTTTCTCCCTTCGGGAAGCGTGGCGCTT
TCTCATAGCTCACGCTGTAGGTATCTCAGTTCGGTGTAGGTCGTTCGCTCCAAGCTGGGCTGTGTGCACG
AACCCCCCGTTCAGCCCGACCGCTGCGCCTTATCCGGTAACTATCGTCTTGAGTCCAACCCGGTAAGACA
CGACTTATCGCCACTGGCAGCAGCCACTGGTAACAGGATTAGCAGAGCGAGGTATGTAGGCGGTGCTACA
GAGTTCTTGAAGTGGTGGCCTAACTACGGCTACACTAGAAGAACAGTATTTGGTATCTGCGCTCTGCTGA
AGCCAGTTACCTTCGGAAAAAGAGTTGGTAGCTCTTGATCCGGCAAACAAACCACCGCTGGTAGCGGTGG
TTTTTTTGTTTGCAAGCAGCAGATTACGCGCAGAAAAAAAGGATCTCAAGAAGATCCTTTGATCTTTTCT
ACGGGGTCTGACGCTCAGTGGAACGAAAACTCACGTTAAGGGATTTTGGTCATGAGATTATCAAAAAGGA
TCTTCACCTAGATCCTTTTAAATTAAAAATGAAGTTTTAAATCAATCTAAAGTATATATGAGTAAACTTG
GTCTGACAGTTACCAATGCTTAATCAGTGAGGCACCTATCTCAGCGATCTGTCTATTTCGTTCATCCATA
GTTGCCTGACTCCCCGTCGTGTAGATAACTACGATACGGGAGGGCTTACCATCTGGCCCCAGTGCTGCAA
TGATACCGCGAGACCCACGCTCACCGGCTCCAGATTTATCAGCAATAAACCAGCCAGCCGGAAGGGCCGA
GCGCAGAAGTGGTCCTGCAACTTTATCCGCCTCCATCCAGTCTATTAATTGTTGCCGGGAAGCTAGAGTA
AGTAGTTCGCCAGTTAATAGTTTGCGCAACGTTGTTGCCATTGCTACAGGCATCGTGGTGTCACGCTCGT
CGTTTGGTATGGCTTCATTCAGCTCCGGTTCCCAACGATCAAGGCGAGTTACATGATCCCCCATGTTGTG
CAAAAAAGCGGTTAGCTCCTTCGGTCCTCCGATCGTTGTCAGAAGTAAGTTGGCCGCAGTGTTATCACTC
ATGGTTATGGCAGCACTGCATAATTCTCTTACTGTCATGCCATCCGTAAGATGCTTTTCTGTGACTGGTG
AGTACTCAACCAAGTCATTCTGAGAATAGTGTATGCGGCGACCGAGTTGCTCTTGCCCGGCGTCAATACG
GGATAATACCGCGCCACATAGCAGAACTTTAAAAGTGCTCATCATTGGAAAACGTTCTTCGGGGCGAAAA
CTCTCAAGGATCTTACCGCTGTTGAGATCCAGTTCGATGTAACCCACTCGTGCACCCAACTGATCTTCAG
CATCTTTTACTTTCACCAGCGTTTCTGGGTGAGCAAAAACAGGAAGGCAAAATGCCGCAAAAAAGGGAAT
AAGGGCGACACGGAAATGTTGAATACTCATACTCTTCCTTTTTCAATATTATTGAAGCATTTATCAGGGT
TATTGTCTCATGAGCGGATACATATTTGAATGTATTTAGAAAAATAAACAAATAGGGGTTCCGCGCACAT
TTCCCCGAAAAGTGCCACCTGACGTC
